Addgene plasmid #105548: pENN.AAV.CMVs.TurboRFP.WPRE.RBG
Purpose: AAV expression of TurboRFP from CMV promoter
Depositing lab: James M. Wilson. Depositing organization: University of Pennsylvania.
Backbone
  Vector backbone: pAAV
  Vector type: Mammalian Expression, AAV
Growth in bacteria
  Bacterial resistance: Ampicillin, 100 μg/mL
  Growth temperature: 37°C
  Growth strain: NEB Stable
  Copy number: Unknown
Gene/Insert
  Gene/Insert name: TurboRFP
  Promoter: CMV
  Cloning method: Unknown
Terms and licenses: Academic/Nonprofit Terms; Industry Terms: Not Available to Industry
Depositor comments: Penn Vector Core number p2177
How to cite: pENN.AAV.CMVs.TurboRFP.WPRE.RBG was a gift from James M. Wilson (Addgene plasmid # 105548 ; http://n2t.net/addgene:105548 ; RRID:Addgene_105548) For viral preps, please replace (Addgene plasmid # 105548) in the above sentence with: (Addgene viral prep # 105548-AAV1) or (Addgene viral prep # 105548-AAV8)
