[The description below was written by a language model from this plasmid's Addgene catalogue record and pLannotate feature annotations shown in this document.]
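Description:
pENN.AAV.CMVs.TurboRFP.WPRE.RBG is an AAV transfer (cis) plasmid built on a pAAV backbone for mammalian expression of the red fluorescent protein TurboRFP. The expression cassette lies between AAV2 inverted terminal repeats, which are the cis elements needed for replication and packaging of the intervening DNA into recombinant AAV particles when rep, cap and helper functions are supplied in trans. Within the ITRs, a partial human cytomegalovirus immediate-early enhancer and the CMV promoter drive a mammalian codon-optimized TurboRFP coding sequence derived from Entacmaea quadricolor. This is followed by the woodchuck hepatitis virus posttranscriptional regulatory element (WPRE), which generally increases transcript stability and expression, and a rabbit β-globin polyadenylation signal (the "RBG" in the name) for transcript termination.

Outside the viral genome, the plasmid carries a high-copy ColE1/pUC-type origin and an ampicillin resistance gene (β-lactamase with its own promoter) for propagation and selection in E. coli. It also has an f1 phage origin and remnants of a lac cloning region (lacZα and lacI fragments, CAP site, lac promoter and operator) that play no role in the payload. The record lists a recombination-deficient growth strain, consistent with the instability of ITR repeats. Two sequence records are annotated, a depositor sequence of 5,322 nt and a sequencing result of 5,300 nt. They agree in feature content and order, but the 5' ITR appears as a single fragment in the former and as two shorter fragments in the latter. The construct serves as a constitutive red fluorescent reporter or control vector, and the record notes its availability as AAV1 and AAV8 viral preparations.
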