Features (pLannotate 1.2.2; 16 found; start..end, strand, type, name):
    212..484     +  enhancer       CMV enhancer (fragment): human cytomegalovirus immediate early enhancer
    486..685     +  promoter       CMV promoter: human cytomegalovirus (CMV) immediate early promoter
    808..1503    +  CDS            TurboRFP: red fluorescent protein from Entacmaea quadricolor mammalian codon-optimized
   1524..2112    +  misc_feature   WPRE: woodchuck hepatitis virus posttranscriptional regulatory element
   2224..2279    +  polyA_signal   β-globin poly(A) signal: rabbit β-globin polyadenylation signal (Gil and Proudfoot, 1987)
   2372..2502    +  repeat_region  AAV2 ITR (fragment): inverted terminal repeat of adeno-associated virus serotype 2 inverted
   2516..2673    +  CDS            lacZα (fragment): LacZα fragment of β-galactosidase; lacZ fragment
   2678..3106    +  rep_origin     f1 ori (sequence partly withheld): f1 bacteriophage origin of replication; arrow indicates direction of (+) strand synthesis
   3159..3263    +  promoter       AmpR promoter: bla
   3264..4124    +  CDS            AmpR: β-lactamase; bla; confers resistance to ampicillin, carbenicillin, and related antibiotics
   4295..4883    +  rep_origin     ori: high-copy-number ColE1/pMB1/pBR322/pUC origin of replication
   5066..5158    +  CDS            lacI (fragment): lac repressor; lacI; The lac repressor binds to the lac operator to inhibit transcription in E. coli. This inhibition can be relieved by adding lactose or isopropyl-β-D-thiogalactopyranoside (IPTG).
   5171..5192    +  protein_bind   CAP binding site: CAP binding activates transcription in the presence of cAMP. E. coli catabolite activator protein
   5207..5237    +  promoter       lac promoter: promoter for the E. coli lac operon
   5245..5261    +  protein_bind   lac operator: The lac repressor binds to the lac operator to inhibit transcription in E. coli. This inhibition can be relieved by adding lactose or isopropyl-β-D-thiogalactopyranoside (IPTG). lac repressor encoded by lacI
   5322..130     -  repeat_region  AAV2 ITR (fragment) (across the origin): inverted terminal repeat of adeno-associated virus serotype 2 inverted
>Addgene plasmid #105548 | pENN.AAV.CMVs.TurboRFP.WPRE.RBG | depositor full sequence | sequence record 201070 | pENN.AAV.CMVs.TurboRFP.WPRE.RBG sequence 5322 bps
CTGCGCGCTCGCTCGCTCACTGAGGCCGCCCGGGCAAAGCCCGGGCGTCGGGCGACCTTTGGTCGCCCGG
CCTCAGTGAGCGAGCGAGCGCGCAGAGAGGGAGTGGCCAACTCCATCACTAGGGGTTCCTTGTAGTTAAT
GATTAACCCGCCATGCTACTTATCTACCAGGGTAATGGGGATCCTCTAGAACTATAGCTAGCATGCCTGC
AGGCTGACCGCCCAACGACCCCCGCCCATTGACGTCAATAATGACGTATGTTCCCATAGTAACGCCAATA
GGGACTTTCCATTGACGTCAATGGGTGGAGTATTTACGGTAAACTGCCCACTTGGCAGTACATCAAGTGT
ATCATATGCCAAGTCCGCCCCCTATTGACGTCAATGACGGTAAATGGCCCGCCTGGCATTATGCCCAGTA
CATGACCTTACGGGACTTTCCTACTTGGCAGTACATCTACGTATTAGTCATCGCTATTACCATGGTGATG
CGGTTTTGGCAGTACACCAATGGGCGTGGATAGCGGTTTGACTCACGGGGATTTCCAAGTCTCCACCCCA
TTGACGTCAATGGGAGTTTGTTTTGGCACCAAAATCAACGGGACTTTCCAAAATGTCGTAATAACCCCGC
CCCGTTGACGCAAATGGGCGGTAGGCGTGTACGGTGGGAGGTCTATATAAGCAGAGCTCGTTTAGTGAAC
CGTCAGATCACTAGAAGCTTTATTGCGGTAGTTTATCACAGTTAAATTGCTAACGCAGTCAGTGCTTCTG
ACACAACAGTCTCGAACTTAATCGAACTAGTGCCACCATGAGCGAGCTGATCAAGGAGAACATGCACATG
AAGCTGTACATGGAGGGCACCGTGAACAACCACCACTTCAAGTGCACATCCGAGGGCGAAGGCAAGCCCT
ACGAGGGCACCCAGACCATGAAGATCAAGGTGGTCGAGGGCGGCCCTCTCCCCTTCGCCTTCGACATCCT
GGCTACCAGCTTCATGTACGGCAGCAAAGCCTTCATCAACCACACCCAGGGCATCCCCGACTTCTTTAAG
CAGTCCTTCCCTGAGGGCTTCACATGGGAGAGAATCACCACATACGAAGACGGGGGCGTGCTGACCGCTA
CCCAGGACACCAGCTTCCAGAACGGCTGCATCATCTACAACGTCAAGATCAACGGGGTGAACTTCCCATC
CAACGGCCCTGTGATGCAGAAGAAAACACGCGGCTGGGAGGCCAACACCGAGATGCTGTACCCCGCTGAC
GGCGGCCTGAGAGGCCACAGCCAGATGGCCCTGAAGCTCGTGGGCGGGGGCTACCTGCACTGCTCCTTCA
AGACCACATACAGATCCAAGAAACCCGCTAAGAACCTCAAGATGCCCGGCTTCCACTTCGTGGACCACAG
ACTGGAAAGAATCAAGGAGGCCGACAAAGAGACCTACGTCGAGCAGCACGAGATGGCTGTGGCCAAGTAC
TGCGACCTCCCTAGCAAACTGGGGCACAGATGACTCGAATCAAGCTTATCGATAATCAACCTCTGGATTA
CAAAATTTGTGAAAGATTGACTGGTATTCTTAACTATGTTGCTCCTTTTACGCTATGTGGATACGCTGCT
TTAATGCCTTTGTATCATGCTATTGCTTCCCGTATGGCTTTCATTTTCTCCTCCTTGTATAAATCCTGGT
TGCTGTCTCTTTATGAGGAGTTGTGGCCCGTTGTCAGGCAACGTGGCGTGGTGTGCACTGTGTTTGCTGA
CGCAACCCCCACTGGTTGGGGCATTGCCACCACCTGTCAGCTCCTTTCCGGGACTTTCGCTTTCCCCCTC
CCTATTGCCACGGCGGAACTCATCGCCGCCTGCCTTGCCCGCTGCTGGACAGGGGCTCGGCTGTTGGGCA
CTGACAATTCCGTGGTGTTGTCGGGGAAATCATCGTCCTTTCCTTGGCTGCTCGCCTGTGTTGCCACCTG
GATTCTGCGCGGGACGTCCTTCTGCTACGTCCCTTCGGCCCTCAATCCAGCGGACCTTCCTTCCCGCGGC
CTGCTGCCGGCTCTGCGGCCTCTTCCGCGTCTTCGCCTTCGCCCTCAGACGAGTCGGATCTCCCTTTGGG
CCGCCTCCCCGCATCGATACCGTCTCGAGGACGGGGTGAACTACGCCTGAGGATCCGATCTTTTTCCCTC
TGCCAAAAATTATGGGGACATCATGAAGCCCCTTGAGCATCTGACTTCTGGCTAATAAAGGAAATTTATT
TTCATTGCAATAGTGTGTTGGAATTTTTTGTGTCTCTCACTCGGAAGCAATTCGTTGATCTGAATTTCGA
CCACCCATAATACCCATTACCCTGGTAGATAAGTAGCATGGCGGGTTAATCATTAACTACAAGGAACCCC
TAGTGATGGAGTTGGCCACTCCCTCTCTGCGCGCTCGCTCGCTCACTGAGGCCGGGCGACCAAAGGTCGC
CCGACGCCCGGGCTTTGCCCGGGCGGCCTCAGTGAGCGAGCGAGCGCGCAGCCTTAATTAACCTAATTCA
CTGGCCGTCGTTTTACAACGTCGTGACTGGGAAAACCCTGGCGTTACCCAACTTAATCGCCTTGCAGCAC
ATCCCCCTTTCGCCAGCTGGCGTAATAGCGAAGAGGCCCGCACCGATCGCCCTTCCCAACAGTTGCGCAG
CCTGAATGGCGAATGGG
[124 nt withheld, positions 2678-2801]
C
[91 nt withheld, positions 2803-2893]
A
[49 nt withheld, positions 2895-2943]
CCTTTGACGTTGGAGTCCACGTTCTTT
[37 nt withheld, positions 2971-3007]
ACCCTATCTCGGTCTATTCTTTTGATTTATAAGGGATTTTGCCGATTTCGGCCTATTGGTTAAAAAATGA
GCTGATTTAACAAAAATTTAACGCGAATTTTAACAAAATATTAACGCTTACAATTTAGGTGGCACTTTTC
GGGGAAATGTGCGCGGAACCCCTATTTGTTTATTTTTCTAAATACATTCAAATATGTATCCGCTCATGAG
ACAATAACCCTGATAAATGCTTCAATAATATTGAAAAAGGAAGAGTATGAGTATTCAACATTTCCGTGTC
GCCCTTATTCCCTTTTTTGCGGCATTTTGCCTTCCTGTTTTTGCTCACCCAGAAACGCTGGTGAAAGTAA
AAGATGCTGAAGATCAGTTGGGTGCACGAGTGGGTTACATCGAACTGGATCTCAACAGCGGTAAGATCCT
TGAGAGTTTTCGCCCCGAAGAACGTTTTCCAATGATGAGCACTTTTAAAGTTCTGCTATGTGGCGCGGTA
TTATCCCGTATTGACGCCGGGCAAGAGCAACTCGGTCGCCGCATACACTATTCTCAGAATGACTTGGTTG
AGTACTCACCAGTCACAGAAAAGCATCTTACGGATGGCATGACAGTAAGAGAATTATGCAGTGCTGCCAT
AACCATGAGTGATAACACTGCGGCCAACTTACTTCTGACAACGATCGGAGGACCGAAGGAGCTAACCGCT
TTTTTGCACAACATGGGGGATCATGTAACTCGCCTTGATCGTTGGGAACCGGAGCTGAATGAAGCCATAC
CAAACGACGAGCGTGACACCACGATGCCTGTAGCAATGGCAACAACGTTGCGCAAACTATTAACTGGCGA
ACTACTTACTCTAGCTTCCCGGCAACAATTAATAGACTGGATGGAGGCGGATAAAGTTGCAGGACCACTT
CTGCGCTCGGCCCTTCCGGCTGGCTGGTTTATTGCTGATAAATCTGGAGCCGGTGAGCGTGGGTCTCGCG
GTATCATTGCAGCACTGGGGCCAGATGGTAAGCCCTCCCGTATCGTAGTTATCTACACGACGGGGAGTCA
GGCAACTATGGATGAACGAAATAGACAGATCGCTGAGATAGGTGCCTCACTGATTAAGCATTGGTAACTG
TCAGACCAAGTTTACTCATATATACTTTAGATTGATTTAAAACTTCATTTTTAATTTAAAAGGATCTAGG
TGAAGATCCTTTTTGATAATCTCATGACCAAAATCCCTTAACGTGAGTTTTCGTTCCACTGAGCGTCAGA
CCCCGTAGAAAAGATCAAAGGATCTTCTTGAGATCCTTTTTTTCTGCGCGTAATCTGCTGCTTGCAAACA
AAAAAACCACCGCTACCAGCGGTGGTTTGTTTGCCGGATCAAGAGCTACCAACTCTTTTTCCGAAGGTAA
CTGGCTTCAGCAGAGCGCAGATACCAAATACTGTTCTTCTAGTGTAGCCGTAGTTAGGCCACCACTTCAA
GAACTCTGTAGCACCGCCTACATACCTCGCTCTGCTAATCCTGTTACCAGTGGCTGCTGCCAGTGGCGAT
AAGTCGTGTCTTACCGGGTTGGACTCAAGACGATAGTTACCGGATAAGGCGCAGCGGTCGGGCTGAACGG
GGGGTTCGTGCACACAGCCCAGCTTGGAGCGAACGACCTACACCGAACTGAGATACCTACAGCGTGAGCT
ATGAGAAAGCGCCACGCTTCCCGAAGGGAGAAAGGCGGACAGGTATCCGGTAAGCGGCAGGGTCGGAACA
GGAGAGCGCACGAGGGAGCTTCCAGGGGGAAACGCCTGGTATCTTTATAGTCCTGTCGGGTTTCGCCACC
TCTGACTTGAGCGTCGATTTTTGTGATGCTCGTCAGGGGGGCGGAGCCTATGGAAAAACGCCAGCAACGC
GGCCTTTTTACGGTTCCTGGCCTTTTGCTGGCCTTTTGCTCACATGTTCTTTCCTGCGTTATCCCCTGAT
TCTGTGGATAACCGTATTACCGCCTTTGAGTGAGCTGATACCGCTCGCCGCAGCCGAACGACCGAGCGCA
GCGAGTCAGTGAGCGAGGAAGCGGAAGAGCGCCCAATACGCAAACCGCCTCTCCCCGCGCGTTGGCCGAT
TCATTAATGCAGCTGGCACGACAGGTTTCCCGACTGGAAAGCGGGCAGTGAGCGCAACGCAATTAATGTG
AGTTAGCTCACTCATTAGGCACCCCAGGCTTTACACTTTATGCTTCCGGCTCGTATGTTGTGTGGAATTG
TGAGCGGATAACAATTTCACACAGGAAACAGCTATGACCATGATTACGCCAGATTTAATTAAGGCCTTAA
TTAGG
