Features (pLannotate 1.2.2; 17 found; start..end, strand, type, name):
      9..36      +  repeat_region  AAV2 ITR (fragment): inverted terminal repeat of adeno-associated virus serotype 2 inverted
     54..116     -  repeat_region  AAV2 ITR (fragment): inverted terminal repeat of adeno-associated virus serotype 2 inverted
    198..470     +  enhancer       CMV enhancer (fragment): human cytomegalovirus immediate early enhancer
    472..671     +  promoter       CMV promoter: human cytomegalovirus (CMV) immediate early promoter
    794..1489    +  CDS            TurboRFP: red fluorescent protein from Entacmaea quadricolor mammalian codon-optimized
   1510..2098    +  misc_feature   WPRE: woodchuck hepatitis virus posttranscriptional regulatory element
   2210..2265    +  polyA_signal   β-globin poly(A) signal: rabbit β-globin polyadenylation signal (Gil and Proudfoot, 1987)
   2358..2488    +  repeat_region  AAV2 ITR (fragment): inverted terminal repeat of adeno-associated virus serotype 2 inverted
   2502..2659    +  CDS            lacZα (fragment): LacZα fragment of β-galactosidase; lacZ fragment
   2664..3092    +  rep_origin     f1 ori (sequence partly withheld): f1 bacteriophage origin of replication; arrow indicates direction of (+) strand synthesis
   3145..3249    +  promoter       AmpR promoter: bla
   3250..4110    +  CDS            AmpR: β-lactamase; bla; confers resistance to ampicillin, carbenicillin, and related antibiotics
   4281..4869    +  rep_origin     ori: high-copy-number ColE1/pMB1/pBR322/pUC origin of replication
   5052..5144    +  CDS            lacI (fragment): lac repressor; lacI; The lac repressor binds to the lac operator to inhibit transcription in E. coli. This inhibition can be relieved by adding lactose or isopropyl-β-D-thiogalactopyranoside (IPTG).
   5157..5178    +  protein_bind   CAP binding site: CAP binding activates transcription in the presence of cAMP. E. coli catabolite activator protein
   5193..5223    +  promoter       lac promoter: promoter for the E. coli lac operon
   5231..5247    +  protein_bind   lac operator: The lac repressor binds to the lac operator to inhibit transcription in E. coli. This inhibition can be relieved by adding lactose or isopropyl-β-D-thiogalactopyranoside (IPTG). lac repressor encoded by lacI
>Addgene plasmid #105548 | pENN.AAV.CMVs.TurboRFP.WPRE.RBG | addgene full sequence | sequence record 202402 | Addgene NGS Result
TAATTAGGCTGCGCGCTCGCTCGCTCACTGAGGCCGCCCGGGCAAAGCCCGGGCGGCCTCAGTGAGCGAG
CGAGCGCGCAGAGAGGGAGTGGCCAACTCCATCACTAGGGGTTCCTTGTAGTTAATGATTAACCCGCCAT
GCTACTTATCTACCAGGGTAATGGGGATCCTCTAGAACTATAGCTAGCATGCCTGCAGGCTGACCGCCCA
ACGACCCCCGCCCATTGACGTCAATAATGACGTATGTTCCCATAGTAACGCCAATAGGGACTTTCCATTG
ACGTCAATGGGTGGAGTATTTACGGTAAACTGCCCACTTGGCAGTACATCAAGTGTATCATATGCCAAGT
CCGCCCCCTATTGACGTCAATGACGGTAAATGGCCCGCCTGGCATTATGCCCAGTACATGACCTTACGGG
ACTTTCCTACTTGGCAGTACATCTACGTATTAGTCATCGCTATTACCATGGTGATGCGGTTTTGGCAGTA
CACCAATGGGCGTGGATAGCGGTTTGACTCACGGGGATTTCCAAGTCTCCACCCCATTGACGTCAATGGG
AGTTTGTTTTGGCACCAAAATCAACGGGACTTTCCAAAATGTCGTAATAACCCCGCCCCGTTGACGCAAA
TGGGCGGTAGGCGTGTACGGTGGGAGGTCTATATAAGCAGAGCTCGTTTAGTGAACCGTCAGATCACTAG
AAGCTTTATTGCGGTAGTTTATCACAGTTAAATTGCTAACGCAGTCAGTGCTTCTGACACAACAGTCTCG
AACTTAATCGAACTAGTGCCACCATGAGCGAGCTGATCAAGGAGAACATGCACATGAAGCTGTACATGGA
GGGCACCGTGAACAACCACCACTTCAAGTGCACATCCGAGGGCGAAGGCAAGCCCTACGAGGGCACCCAG
ACCATGAAGATCAAGGTGGTCGAGGGCGGCCCTCTCCCCTTCGCCTTCGACATCCTGGCTACCAGCTTCA
TGTACGGCAGCAAAGCCTTCATCAACCACACCCAGGGCATCCCCGACTTCTTTAAGCAGTCCTTCCCTGA
GGGCTTCACATGGGAGAGAATCACCACATACGAAGACGGGGGCGTGCTGACCGCTACCCAGGACACCAGC
TTCCAGAACGGCTGCATCATCTACAACGTCAAGATCAACGGGGTGAACTTCCCATCCAACGGCCCTGTGA
TGCAGAAGAAAACACGCGGCTGGGAGGCCAACACCGAGATGCTGTACCCCGCTGACGGCGGCCTGAGAGG
CCACAGCCAGATGGCCCTGAAGCTCGTGGGCGGGGGCTACCTGCACTGCTCCTTCAAGACCACATACAGA
TCCAAGAAACCCGCTAAGAACCTCAAGATGCCCGGCTTCCACTTCGTGGACCACAGACTGGAAAGAATCA
AGGAGGCCGACAAAGAGACCTACGTCGAGCAGCACGAGATGGCTGTGGCCAAGTACTGCGACCTCCCTAG
CAAACTGGGGCACAGATGACTCGAATCAAGCTTATCGATAATCAACCTCTGGATTACAAAATTTGTGAAA
GATTGACTGGTATTCTTAACTATGTTGCTCCTTTTACGCTATGTGGATACGCTGCTTTAATGCCTTTGTA
TCATGCTATTGCTTCCCGTATGGCTTTCATTTTCTCCTCCTTGTATAAATCCTGGTTGCTGTCTCTTTAT
GAGGAGTTGTGGCCCGTTGTCAGGCAACGTGGCGTGGTGTGCACTGTGTTTGCTGACGCAACCCCCACTG
GTTGGGGCATTGCCACCACCTGTCAGCTCCTTTCCGGGACTTTCGCTTTCCCCCTCCCTATTGCCACGGC
GGAACTCATCGCCGCCTGCCTTGCCCGCTGCTGGACAGGGGCTCGGCTGTTGGGCACTGACAATTCCGTG
GTGTTGTCGGGGAAATCATCGTCCTTTCCTTGGCTGCTCGCCTGTGTTGCCACCTGGATTCTGCGCGGGA
CGTCCTTCTGCTACGTCCCTTCGGCCCTCAATCCAGCGGACCTTCCTTCCCGCGGCCTGCTGCCGGCTCT
GCGGCCTCTTCCGCGTCTTCGCCTTCGCCCTCAGACGAGTCGGATCTCCCTTTGGGCCGCCTCCCCGCAT
CGATACCGTCTCGAGGACGGGGTGAACTACGCCTGAGGATCCGATCTTTTTCCCTCTGCCAAAAATTATG
GGGACATCATGAAGCCCCTTGAGCATCTGACTTCTGGCTAATAAAGGAAATTTATTTTCATTGCAATAGT
GTGTTGGAATTTTTTGTGTCTCTCACTCGGAAGCAATTCGTTGATCTGAATTTCGACCACCCATAATACC
CATTACCCTGGTAGATAAGTAGCATGGCGGGTTAATCATTAACTACAAGGAACCCCTAGTGATGGAGTTG
GCCACTCCCTCTCTGCGCGCTCGCTCGCTCACTGAGGCCGGGCGACCAAAGGTCGCCCGACGCCCGGGCT
TTGCCCGGGCGGCCTCAGTGAGCGAGCGAGCGCGCAGCCTTAATTAACCTAATTCACTGGCCGTCGTTTT
ACAACGTCGTGACTGGGAAAACCCTGGCGTTACCCAACTTAATCGCCTTGCAGCACATCCCCCTTTCGCC
AGCTGGCGTAATAGCGAAGAGGCCCGCACCGATCGCCCTTCCCAACAGTTGCGCAGCCTGAATGGCGAAT
GGG
[124 nt withheld, positions 2664-2787]
C
[91 nt withheld, positions 2789-2879]
A
[49 nt withheld, positions 2881-2929]
CCTTTGACGTTGGAGTCCACGTTCTTT
[37 nt withheld, positions 2957-2993]
ACCCTATCTCGGTCTATTCTTTTGATTTATAAGGGATTTTGCCGATTTCGGCCTATTGGTTAAAAAATGA
GCTGATTTAACAAAAATTTAACGCGAATTTTAACAAAATATTAACGCTTACAATTTAGGTGGCACTTTTC
GGGGAAATGTGCGCGGAACCCCTATTTGTTTATTTTTCTAAATACATTCAAATATGTATCCGCTCATGAG
ACAATAACCCTGATAAATGCTTCAATAATATTGAAAAAGGAAGAGTATGAGTATTCAACATTTCCGTGTC
GCCCTTATTCCCTTTTTTGCGGCATTTTGCCTTCCTGTTTTTGCTCACCCAGAAACGCTGGTGAAAGTAA
AAGATGCTGAAGATCAGTTGGGTGCACGAGTGGGTTACATCGAACTGGATCTCAACAGCGGTAAGATCCT
TGAGAGTTTTCGCCCCGAAGAACGTTTTCCAATGATGAGCACTTTTAAAGTTCTGCTATGTGGCGCGGTA
TTATCCCGTATTGACGCCGGGCAAGAGCAACTCGGTCGCCGCATACACTATTCTCAGAATGACTTGGTTG
AGTACTCACCAGTCACAGAAAAGCATCTTACGGATGGCATGACAGTAAGAGAATTATGCAGTGCTGCCAT
AACCATGAGTGATAACACTGCGGCCAACTTACTTCTGACAACGATCGGAGGACCGAAGGAGCTAACCGCT
TTTTTGCACAACATGGGGGATCATGTAACTCGCCTTGATCGTTGGGAACCGGAGCTGAATGAAGCCATAC
CAAACGACGAGCGTGACACCACGATGCCTGTAGCAATGGCAACAACGTTGCGCAAACTATTAACTGGCGA
ACTACTTACTCTAGCTTCCCGGCAACAATTAATAGACTGGATGGAGGCGGATAAAGTTGCAGGACCACTT
CTGCGCTCGGCCCTTCCGGCTGGCTGGTTTATTGCTGATAAATCTGGAGCCGGTGAGCGTGGGTCTCGCG
GTATCATTGCAGCACTGGGGCCAGATGGTAAGCCCTCCCGTATCGTAGTTATCTACACGACGGGGAGTCA
GGCAACTATGGATGAACGAAATAGACAGATCGCTGAGATAGGTGCCTCACTGATTAAGCATTGGTAACTG
TCAGACCAAGTTTACTCATATATACTTTAGATTGATTTAAAACTTCATTTTTAATTTAAAAGGATCTAGG
TGAAGATCCTTTTTGATAATCTCATGACCAAAATCCCTTAACGTGAGTTTTCGTTCCACTGAGCGTCAGA
CCCCGTAGAAAAGATCAAAGGATCTTCTTGAGATCCTTTTTTTCTGCGCGTAATCTGCTGCTTGCAAACA
AAAAAACCACCGCTACCAGCGGTGGTTTGTTTGCCGGATCAAGAGCTACCAACTCTTTTTCCGAAGGTAA
CTGGCTTCAGCAGAGCGCAGATACCAAATACTGTTCTTCTAGTGTAGCCGTAGTTAGGCCACCACTTCAA
GAACTCTGTAGCACCGCCTACATACCTCGCTCTGCTAATCCTGTTACCAGTGGCTGCTGCCAGTGGCGAT
AAGTCGTGTCTTACCGGGTTGGACTCAAGACGATAGTTACCGGATAAGGCGCAGCGGTCGGGCTGAACGG
GGGGTTCGTGCACACAGCCCAGCTTGGAGCGAACGACCTACACCGAACTGAGATACCTACAGCGTGAGCT
ATGAGAAAGCGCCACGCTTCCCGAAGGGAGAAAGGCGGACAGGTATCCGGTAAGCGGCAGGGTCGGAACA
GGAGAGCGCACGAGGGAGCTTCCAGGGGGAAACGCCTGGTATCTTTATAGTCCTGTCGGGTTTCGCCACC
TCTGACTTGAGCGTCGATTTTTGTGATGCTCGTCAGGGGGGCGGAGCCTATGGAAAAACGCCAGCAACGC
GGCCTTTTTACGGTTCCTGGCCTTTTGCTGGCCTTTTGCTCACATGTTCTTTCCTGCGTTATCCCCTGAT
TCTGTGGATAACCGTATTACCGCCTTTGAGTGAGCTGATACCGCTCGCCGCAGCCGAACGACCGAGCGCA
GCGAGTCAGTGAGCGAGGAAGCGGAAGAGCGCCCAATACGCAAACCGCCTCTCCCCGCGCGTTGGCCGAT
TCATTAATGCAGCTGGCACGACAGGTTTCCCGACTGGAAAGCGGGCAGTGAGCGCAACGCAATTAATGTG
AGTTAGCTCACTCATTAGGCACCCCAGGCTTTACACTTTATGCTTCCGGCTCGTATGTTGTGTGGAATTG
TGAGCGGATAACAATTTCACACAGGAAACAGCTATGACCATGATTACGCCAGATTTAATTAAGGCCT
